>Addgene plasmid #11309 | pRL-TK CXCR4 1P | depositor full sequence | sequence record 6937 | Author sequence
AGATCTAAATGAGTCTTCGGACCTCGCGGGGGCCGCTTAAGCGGTGGTTAGGGTTTGTCTGACGCGGGGG
GAGGGGGAAGGAACGAAACACTCTCATTCGGAGGCGGCTCGGGGTTTGGTCTTGGTGGCCACGGGCACGC
AGAAGAGCGCCGCGATCCTCTTAAGCACCCCCCCGCCCTCCGTGGAGGCGGGGGTTTGGTCGGCGGGTGG
TAACTGGCGGGCCGCTGACTCGGGCGGGTCGCGCGCCCCAGAGTGTGACCTTTTCGGTCTGCTCGCAGAC
CCCCGGGCGGCGCCGCCGCGGCGGCGACGGGCTCGCTGGGTCCTAGGCTCCATGGGGACCGTATACGTGG
ACAGGCTCTGGAGCATCCGCACGACTGCGGTGATATTACCGGAGACCTTCTGCGGGACGAGCCGGGTCAC
GCGGCTGACGCGGAGCGTCCGTTGGGCGACAAACACCAGGACGGGGCACAGGTACACTATCTTGTCACCC
GGAGGCGCGAGGGACTGCAGGAGCTTCAGGGAGTGGCGCAGCTGCTTCATCCCCGTGGCCCGTTGCTCGC
GTTTGCTGGCGGTGTCCCCGGAAGAAATATATTTGCATGTCTTTAGTTCTATGATGACACAAACCCCGCC
CAGCGTCTTGTCATTGGCGAATTCGAACACGCAGATGCAGTCGGGGCGGCGCGGTCCCAGGTCCACTTCG
CATATTAAGGTGACGCGTGTGGCCTCGAACACCGAGCGACCCTGCAGCGACCCGCTTAAAAGCTTGATTC
TTCTGACACAACAGTCTCGAACTTAAGCTGCAGAAGTTGGTCGTGAGGCACTGGGCAGGTAAGTATCAAG
GTTACAAGACAGGTTTAAGGAGACCAATAGAAACTGGGCTTGTCGAGACAGAGAAGACTCTTGCGTTTCT
GATAGGCACCTATTGGTCTTACTGACATCCACTTTGCCTTTCTCTCCACAGGTGTCCACTCCCAGTTCAA
TTACAGCTCTTAAGGCTAGAGTACTTAATACGACTCACTATAGGCTAGCCACCATGACTTCGAAAGTTTA
TGATCCAGAACAAAGGAAACGGATGATAACTGGTCCGCAGTGGTGGGCCAGATGTAAACAAATGAATGTT
CTTGATTCATTTATTAATTATTATGATTCAGAAAAACATGCAGAAAATGCTGTTATTTTTTTACATGGTA
ACGCGGCCTCTTCTTATTTATGGCGACATGTTGTGCCACATATTGAGCCAGTAGCGCGGTGTATTATACC
AGACCTTATTGGTATGGGCAAATCAGGCAAATCTGGTAATGGTTCTTATAGGTTACTTGATCATTACAAA
TATCTTACTGCATGGTTTGAACTTCTTAATTTACCAAAGAAGATCATTTTTGTCGGCCATGATTGGGGTG
CTTGTTTGGCATTTCATTATAGCTATGAGCATCAAGATAAGATCAAAGCAATAGTTCACGCTGAAAGTGT
AGTAGATGTGATTGAATCATGGGATGAATGGCCTGATATTGAAGAAGATATTGCGTTGATCAAATCTGAA
GAAGGAGAAAAAATGGTTTTGGAGAATAACTTCTTCGTGGAAACCATGTTGCCATCAAAAATCATGAGAA
AGTTAGAACCAGAAGAATTTGCAGCATATCTTGAACCATTCAAAGAGAAAGGTGAAGTTCGTCGTCCAAC
ATTATCATGGCCTCGTGAAATCCCGTTAGTAAAAGGTGGTAAACCTGACGTTGTACAAATTGTTAGGAAT
TATAATGCTTATCTACGTGCAAGTGATGATTTACCAAAAATGTTTATTGAATCGGACCCAGGATTCTTTT
CCAATGCTATTGTTGAAGGTGCCAAGAAGTTTCCTAATACTGAATTTGTCAAAGTAAAAGGTCTTCATTT
TTCGCAAGAAGATGCACCTGATGAAATGGGAAAATATATCAAATCGTTCGTTGAGCGAGTTCTCAAAAAT
GAACAATAATTCTAGACTCGAGCCGGAAGTTTTCACTCCAGCTAACACCGGATCGCGGGCCCTAGAGCGG
CCGCTTCGAGCAGACATGATAAGATACATTGATGAGTTTGGACAAACCACAACTAGAATGCAGTGAAAAA
AATGCTTTATTTGTGAAATTTGTGATGCTATTGCTTTATTTGTAACCATTATAAGCTGCAATAAACAAGT
TAACAACAACAATTGCATTCATTTTATGTTTCAGGTTCAGGGGGAGGTGTGGGAGGTTTTTTAAAGCAAG
TAAAACCTCTACAAATGTGGTAAAATCGATAAGGATCCAGGTGGCACTTTTCGGGGAAATGTGCGCGGAA
CCCCTATTTGTTTATTTTTCTAAATACATTCAAATATGTATCCGCTCATGAGACAATAACCCTGATAAAT
GCTTCAATAATATTGAAAAAGGAAGAGTATGAGTATTCAACATTTCCGTGTCGCCCTTATTCCCTTTTTT
GCGGCATTTTGCCTTCCTGTTTTTGCTCACCCAGAAACGCTGGTGAAAGTAAAAGATGCTGAAGATCAGT
TGGGTGCACGAGTGGGTTACATCGAACTGGATCTCAACAGCGGTAAGATCCTTGAGAGTTTTCGCCCCGA
AGAACGTTTTCCAATGATGAGCACTTTTAAAGTTCTGCTATGTGGCGCGGTATTATCCCGTATTGACGCC
GGGCAAGAGCAACTCGGTCGCCGCATACACTATTCTCAGAATGACTTGGTTGAGTACTCACCAGTCACAG
AAAAGCATCTTACGGATGGCATGACAGTAAGAGAATTATGCAGTGCTGCCATAACCATGAGTGATAACAC
TGCGGCCAACTTACTTCTGACAACGATCGGAGGACCGAAGGAGCTAACCGCTTTTTTGCACAACATGGGG
GATCATGTAACTCGCCTTGATCGTTGGGAACCGGAGCTGAATGAAGCCATACCAAACGACGAGCGTGACA
CCACGATGCCTGTAGCAATGGCAACAACGTTGCGCAAACTATTAACTGGCGAACTACTTACTCTAGCTTC
CCGGCAACAATTAATAGACTGGATGGAGGCGGATAAAGTTGCAGGACCACTTCTGCGCTCGGCCCTTCCG
GCTGGCTGGTTTATTGCTGATAAATCTGGAGCCGGTGAGCGTGGGTCTCGCGGTATCATTGCAGCACTGG
GGCCAGATGGTAAGCCCTCCCGTATCGTAGTTATCTACACGACGGGGAGTCAGGCAACTATGGATGAACG
AAATAGACAGATCGCTGAGATAGGTGCCTCACTGATTAAGCATTGGTAACTGTCAGACCAAGTTTACTCA
TATATACTTTAGATTGATTTAAAACTTCATTTTTAATTTAAAAGGATCTAGGTGAAGATCCTTTTTGATA
ATCTCATGACCAAAATCCCTTAACGTGAGTTTTCGTTCCACTGAGCGTCAGACCCCGTAGAAAAGATCAA
AGGATCTTCTTGAGATCCTTTTTTTCTGCGCGTAATCTGCTGCTTGCAAACAAAAAAACCACCGCTACCA
GCGGTGGTTTGTTTGCCGGATCAAGAGCTACCAACTCTTTTTCCGAAGGTAACTGGCTTCAGCAGAGCGC
AGATACCAAATACTGTTCTTCTAGTGTAGCCGTAGTTAGGCCACCACTTCAAGAACTCTGTAGCACCGCC
TACATACCTCGCTCTGCTAATCCTGTTACCAGTGGCTGCTGCCAGTGGCGATAAGTCGTGTCTTACCGGG
TTGGACTCAAGACGATAGTTACCGGATAAGGCGCAGCGGTCGGGCTGAACGGGGGGTTCGTGCACACAGC
CCAGCTTGGAGCGAACGACCTACACCGAACTGAGATACCTACAGCGTGAGCTATGAGAAAGCGCCACGCT
TCCCGAAGGGAGAAAGGCGGACAGGTATCCGGTAAGCGGCAGGGTCGGAACAGGAGAGCGCACGAGGGAG
CTTCCAGGGGGAAACGCCTGGTATCTTTATAGTCCTGTCGGGTTTCGCCACCTCTGACTTGAGCGTCGAT
TTTTGTGATGCTCGTCAGGGGGGCGGAGCCTATGGAAAAACGCCAGCAACGCGGCCTTTTTACGGTTCCT
GGCCTTTTGCTGGCCTTTTGCTCACATGGCTCGAC
Features (pLannotate 1.2.2; 9 found; start..end, strand, type, name):
      8..759     +  promoter       HSV TK promoter: herpes simplex virus thymidine kinase promoter
    829..961     +  intron         chimeric intron: chimera between introns from human β-globin and immunoglobulin heavy chain genes
   1006..1024    +  promoter       T7 promoter: promoter for bacteriophage T7 RNA polymerase
   1034..1969    +  CDS            Rluc: luciferase from the anthozoan coelenterate Renilla reniformis (sea pansy)
   2050..2171    -  polyA_signal   SV40 poly(A) signal: SV40 polyadenylation signal
   2194..2262    -  CDS            large T antigen (fragment): large T antigen from SV40 (simian virus 40)
   2304..2408    +  promoter       AmpR promoter: bla
   2409..3269    +  CDS            AmpR: β-lactamase; bla; confers resistance to ampicillin, carbenicillin, and related antibiotics
   3440..4028    +  rep_origin     ori: high-copy-number ColE1/pMB1/pBR322/pUC origin of replication
