[The description below was written by a language model from this plasmid's Addgene catalogue record and pLannotate feature annotations shown in this document.]
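Description:
pRL-TK CXCR4 1P is a Renilla luciferase reporter plasmid built on the Promega pRL-TK backbone and intended for transfection into mammalian cells. It is propagated in E. coli as a high-copy plasmid through a ColE1/pUC-type origin and is selected with ampicillin via the β-lactamase gene and its native promoter. The annotated sequence record is about 4.1 kb, consistent with the backbone plus a short insert.

The expression unit is driven by the herpes simplex virus thymidine kinase promoter, which typically gives modest constitutive expression. It is followed by a chimeric β-globin/immunoglobulin intron that promotes efficient transcript processing, and by a T7 promoter that permits in vitro transcription. These lie upstream of the Renilla reniformis luciferase coding sequence, and the transcript is terminated by an SV40 polyadenylation signal. The small large T antigen fragment annotated nearby is most likely just part of that SV40-derived region.

The depositors first modified the 3′ UTR just after the luciferase stop codon, adding an ApaI site next to the existing XbaI site so that UTR inserts could be cloned directionally. This construct carries a 46 bp insert containing a single site with perfect complementarity to the antisense strand of a CXCR4 siRNA. The site is too short to appear in the feature table, but it falls in the gap between the luciferase ORF and the poly(A) signal.

Because the target site lies in the reporter's 3′ UTR, luciferase activity reports how strongly the co-delivered siRNA silences the transcript. The associated study asked whether siRNAs can act like microRNAs, and in that setting this plasmid represents the perfectly matched, single-site target configuration.
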