Addgene plasmid #11309: pRL-TK CXCR4 1P
Depositing lab: Phil Sharp. Publication: siRNAs can function as miRNAs. Doench JG, Petersen CP, Sharp PA. Genes Dev. 2003 Feb 15. 17(4):438-42. 10.1101/gad.1064703 PubMed 12600936.
Backbone
  Vector backbone: pRL-TK
  Backbone manufacturer: Promega
  Backbone size w/o insert (bp): 4045
  Vector type: Luciferase
Growth in bacteria
  Bacterial resistance: Ampicillin, 100 μg/mL
  Growth temperature: 37°C
  Growth strain: DH5alpha
  Copy number: High Copy
Gene/Insert
  Gene/Insert name: 1 perfect bind site for CXCR4 siRNA antisense
  Insert size (bp): 46
  Tag / fusion protein: Rr-luc (N terminal on backbone)
  Cloning method: Restriction Enzyme; 5′ cloning site XbaI (not destroyed); 3′ cloning site ApaI (not destroyed)
  Sequencing primers: 5′ See map; 3′ EBV-rev
Terms and licenses: Academic/Nonprofit Terms; Industry Terms: Not Available to Industry
Depositor comments: The end of the ORF and the beginning of the 3' UTR is (with the TAA stop codon, followed by T, then the XbaI site TCTAGA): AAATGAACAA TAA T TCTAGA GCGGCCGCT. We digested the plasmids with XbaI, and ligated in the following: ctaga ttccgagatatcggtaat gggcc. This produced a modified vector, still containing an XbaI site, but now also containing an ApaI site (GGGCCC), to allow for directional cloning of 3' UTR inserts. The final vector contains, starting with the stop codon TAA: TAA T Tctaga ttccgagatatcggtaat gggccC TAGA. All UTR inserts were then constructed in the following format: TCTAGA CTCGAGCCGG[binding site]ATCGC GGGCCC. A single perfect site sequence is AAGTTTTCACTCCAGCTAACACCGG. CXCR4 siRNA used is GUUUUCACUCCAGCUAACACATTCAAAAGUGAGGUCGAUUGU.
How to cite: pRL-TK CXCR4 1P was a gift from Phil Sharp (Addgene plasmid # 11309 ; http://n2t.net/addgene:11309 ; RRID:Addgene_11309)
