>Addgene plasmid #11309 | pRL-TK CXCR4 1P | addgene partial sequence | sequence record 18190 | EBV-rev 5'-GTGGTTTGTCCAAACTCATC-3'
CCGCGATCCGGTGTTAGCTGGAGTGAAAACTTCCGGCTCGAGTCTAGAATTATTGTTCATTTTTGAGAAC
TCGCTCAACGAACGATTTGATATATTTTCCCATTTCATCAGGTGCATCTTCTTGCGAAAAATGAAGACCT
TTTACTTTGACAAATTCAGTATTAGGAAACTTCTTGGCACCTTCAACAATAGCATTGGAAAAGAATCCTG
GGTCCGATTCAATAAACATTTTTGGTAAATCATCACTTGCACGTAGATAAGCATTATAATTCCTAACAAT
TTGTACAACGTCAGGTTTACCACCTTTTACTAACGGGATTTCACGAGGCCATGATAATGTTGGACGACGA
ACTTCACCTTTCTCTTTGAATGGTTCAAGATATGCTGCAAATTCTTCTGGTTCTAACTTTCTCATGATTT
TTGATGGCAACATGGTTTCCACGAAGAAGTTATTCTCCAAAACCATTTTTTCTCCTTCTTCAGATTTGAT
CAACGCAATATCTTCTTCAATATCAGGCCATTCATCCCATGATTCAATCACATCTACTACACTTTCAGCG
TGAACTATTGCTTTGATCTTATCTTGATGCTCATAGCTATAATGAAATGCCAAACAAGCACCCCAATCAT
GGCCGACAAAAATGATCTTCTTTGGTAAATTAAGAAGTTCAAACCATGCAGTAAGATATTTGTAATGATC
AAGTAACCTATAAGAACATTTACAGATTTGCCTGATTTGCC
